>Addgene plasmid #214838 | Cys-3HB-SPYcatcher | addgene full sequence | sequence record 425316 | Addgene NGS Result
TTAAGGGATTTTGGTCATGACATTAACCTATAAAAATAGGCGTATCACGAGGCCCTTTCGTCTTCACCTC
GAGAAATCATAAAAAATTTATTTGCTTTGTGAGCGGATAACAATTATAATAGATTCAATTGTGAGCGGAT
AACAATTTCACACAGAATTCATTAAAGAGGAGAAATTAACCATGAGCAAGCATCACCATCATTCAGGCCA
TCACCATACCGGACACCACCATCATTCAGGCAGTCATCACCATACCGGCGAGAACCTGTATTTTCAGGGT
TCAGCTGCAGGCGGTGAAGAGGATAAAAAGCCAGCCGGAGGGGAAGGTGGTGGTGCTCATATTAACTTAA
AGGTTAAAGGACAGGATGGCAACGAGGTGTTCTTCCGCATTAAGCGCAGTACGCAACTGAAAAAACTGAT
GAACGCCTACTGTGACCGTCAATCAGTTGACATGACTGCCATTGCGTTCTTATTTGACGGTCGCCGCCTG
CGTGCAGAACAGACACCAGACGAGTTAGAAATGGAAGATGGAGATGAGATCGATGCGATGTTGCATCAGA
CAGGCGGTGCGGGTACCTGCGGTACCCTGTATAAACAAATGGTGCAGGAGCTGGAAAAAGCCCGTGACCG
CATGGAGAAGTTATACAAAGAAATGGTGGAGTTAATCCAGAAAGCGATCGAACTGATGCGTAAAATTTTC
CAGGAAGTAAAACAGGAGGTTGAGAAGGCCATTGAGGAGATGAAAAAATTGTACGATGAAGCTAAAAAAA
AGATTGAGCAAATGATTCAACAAATTAAGCAGGGAGGCGATAAACAGAAAATGGAAGAGTTACTTAAGCG
TGCCAAAGAAGAGATGAAAAAAGTCAAAGACAAGATGGAAAAATTATTAGAAAAGTTAAAGCAAATCATG
CAGGAAGCCAAACAAAAGATGGAGAAGCTGTTAAAACAATTAAAGGAAGAGATGAAAAAAATGAAAGAAA
AAATGGAAAAGTTATTGAAGGAAATGAAGCAGCGCATGGAGGAAGTCAAAAAGAAGATGGACGGGGATGA
TGAATTGTTAGAAAAGATTAAAAAAAATATCGATGATTTAAAGAAAATTGCCGAGGATTTAATCAAAAAA
GCCGAGGAAAACATCAAGGAGGCCAAAAAGATCGCAGAGCAGCTGGTTAAGCGCGCAAAACAATTAATCG
AAAAAGCAAAGCAAGTAGCAGAGGAGCTTATTAAGAAGATCTTGCAATTGATTGAAAAAGCAAAGGAAAT
TGCTGAAAAGGTTCTGAAAGGCGGCAGTGCCATGGTAACCACCTTATCAGGTTTATCAGGTGAGCAAGGT
CCGTCCGGTGATATGACAACTGAAGAAGATAGTGCTACCCATATTAAATTCTCAAAACGTGATGAGGACG
GCCGTGAGTTAGCTGGTGCAACTATGGAGTTGCGTGATTCATCTGGTAAAACTATTAGTACATGGATTTC
AGATGGACATGTGAAGGATTTCTACCTGTATCCAGGAAAATATACATTTGTCGAAACCGCAGCACCAGAC
GGTTATGAGGTAGCAACTCCAATTGAATTTACAGTTAATGAGGACGGTCAGGTTACTGTAGATGGTGAAG
CAACTGAAGGTGACGCTCATACTGGATCCAGTGGTAGCTAGTAAGCTTAATTAGCTGAGCTTGGACTCCT
GTTGATAGATCCAGTAATGACCTCAGAACTCCATCTGGATTTGTTCAGAACGCTCGGTTGCCGCCGGGCG
TTTTTTATTGGTGAGAATCCAAGCTAGCCATGAAAATAAACTGTCTGCTTACATAAACAGTAATACAAGG
GGTGTTATGAGCCATATTCAACGGGAAACGTCTTGCTCTAGGCCGCGATTAAATTCCAACATGGATGCTG
ATTTATATGGGTATAAATGGGCTCGCGATAATGTCGGGCAATCAGGTGCGACAATCTATCGATTGTATGG
GAAGCCCGATGCGCCAGAGTTGTTTCTGAAACATGGCAAAGGTAGCGTTGCCAATGATGTTACAGATGAG
ATGGTCAGACTAAACTGGCTGACGGAATTTATGCCTCTTCCGACCATCAAGCATTTTATCCGTACTCCTG
ATGATGCTTGGTTACTCACGACTGCGATCCCCGGCAAAACAGCATTCCAGGTATTAGAAGAATATCCTGA
TTCAGGTGAAAATATTGTTGATGCGCTGGCAGTGTTCCTGCGCCGGTTGCATTCGATTCCTGTTTGTAAT
TGTCCTTTTAACAGCGATCGCGTATTTCGTCTCGCTCAGGCGCAATCACGAATGAATAACGGTTTGGTTG
ATGCGAGTGATTTTGATGACGAGCGTAATGGCTGGCCTGTTGAACAAGTCTGGAAAGAAATGCACAAACT
TTTGCCATTCTCACCGGATTCAGTCGTCACTCATGGTGATTTCTCACTTGATAACCTTATTTTTGACGAG
GGGAAATTAATAGGTTGTATTGATGTTGGACGAGTCGGAATCGCAGACCGATACCAGGATCTTGCCATCC
TATGGAACTGCCTCGGTGAGTTTTCTCCTTCATTACAGAAACGGCTTTTTCAAAAATATGGTATTGATAA
TCCTGATATGAATAAATTGCAGTTTCATTTGATGCTCGATGAGTTTTTCTAAGAATTAATTCATGGGCAA
ATATTATACGCAAGGCGACAAGGTGCTGATGCCGCTGGCGATTCAGGTTCATCATGCCGTTTGTGATGGC
TTCCATGTCGGCAGAATGCTTAATGAATTACAACAGTACTGCGATGAGTGGCAGGGCGGGGCGTAATTTT
TTTAAGGCAGTTATTGGTGCCCTTAAACGCCTGGGGTAATGACTCTCTAGCTTGAGGCATCAAATAAAAC
GAAAGGCTCAGTCGAAAGACTGGGCCTTTCGTTTTATCTGTTGTTTGTCGGTGAACGCTCTCCTGAGTAG
GACAAATCCGCCCTCTAGATTACGTGCAGTCGATGATAAGCTGTCAAACATGAGAATTGTGCCTAATGAG
TGAGCTAACTTACATTAATTGCGTTGCGCTCACTGCCCGCTTTCCAGTCGGGAAACCTGTCGTGCCAGCT
GCATTAATGAATCGGCCAACGCGCGGGGAGAGGCGGTTTGCGTATTGGGCGCCAGGGTGGTTTTTCTTTT
CACCAGTGAGACGGGCAACAGCTGATTGCCCTTCACCGCCTGGCCCTGAGAGAGTTGCAGCAAGCGGTCC
ACGCTGGTTTGCCCCAGCAGGCGAAAATCCTGTTTGATGGTGGTTAACGGCGGGATATAACATGAGCTGT
CTTCGGTATCGTCGTATCCCACTACCGAGATATCCGCACCAACGCGCAGCCCGGACTCGGTAATGGCGCG
CATTGCGCCCAGCGCCATCTGATCGTTGGCAACCAGCATCGCAGTGGGAACGATGCCCTCATTCAGCATT
TGCATGGTTTGTTGAAAACCGGACATGGCACTCCAGTCGCCTTCCCGTTCCGCTATCGGCTGAATTTGAT
TGCGAGTGAGATATTTATGCCAGCCAGCCAGACGCAGACGCGCCGAGACAGAACTTAATGGGCCCGCTAA
CAGCGCGATTTGCTGGTGACCCAATGCGACCAGATGCTCCACGCCCAGTCGCGTACCGTCTTCATGGGAG
AAAATAATACTGTTGATGGGTGTCTGGTCAGAGACATCAAGAAATAACGCCGGAACATTAGTGCAGGCAG
CTTCCACAGCAATGGCATCCTGGTCATCCAGCGGATAGTTAATGATCAGCCCACTGGCGCGTTGCGCGAG
AAGATTGTGCACCGCCGCTTTACAGGCTTCGACGCCGCTTCGTTCTACCATCGACACCACCACGCTGGCA
CCCAGTTGATCGGCGCGAGATTTAATCGCCGCGACAATTTGCGACGGCGCGTGCAGGGCCAGACTGGAGG
TGGCAACGCCAATCAGCAACGACTGTTTGCCCGCCAGTTGTTGTGCCACGCGGTTGGGAATGTAATTCAG
CTCCGCCATCGCCGCTTCCACTTTTTCCCGCGTTTTCGCAGAAACGTGGCTGGCCTGGTTCACCACGCGG
GAAACGGTCTGATAAGAGACACCGGCATACTCTGCGACATCGTATAACGTTACTGGTTTCACATTCACCA
CCCTGAATTGACTCTCTTCCGGGCGCTATCATGCCATACCGCGAAAGGTTTTGCACCATTCGATGGTGTC
GGAATTTCGGGCAGCGTTGGGTCCTGGCCACGGGTGCGCATGATCTAGAGCTGCCTCGCGCGTTTCGGTG
ATGACGGTGAAAACCTCTGACACATGCAGCTCCCGGAGACGGTCACAGCTTGTCTGTAAGCGGATGCCGG
GAGCAGACAAGCCCGTCAGGGCGCGTCAGCGGGTGTTGGCGGGTGTCGGGGCGCAGCCATGACCCAGTCA
CGTAGCGATAGCGGAGTGTATACTGGCTTAACTATGCGGCATCAGAGCAGATTGTACTGAGAGTGCACCA
TATGCGGTGTGAAATACCGCACAGATGCGTAAGGAGAAAATACCGCATCAGGCGCTCTTCCGCTTCCTCG
CTCACTGACTCGCTGCGCTCGGTCGTTCGGCTGCGGCGAGCGGTATCAGCTCACTCAAAGGCGGTAATAC
GGTTATCCACAGAATCAGGGGATAACGCAGGAAAGAACATGTGAGCAAAAGGCCAGCAAAAGGCCAGGAA
CCGTAAAAAGGCCGCGTTGCTGGCGTTTTTCCATAGGCTCCGCCCCCCTGACGAGCATCACAAAAATCGA
CGCTCAAGTCAGAGGTGGCGAAACCCGACAGGACTATAAAGATACCAGGCGTTTCCCCCTGGAAGCTCCC
TCGTGCGCTCTCCTGTTCCGACCCTGCCGCTTACCGGATACCTGTCCGCCTTTCTCCCTTCGGGAAGCGT
GGCGCTTTCTCATAGCTCACGCTGTAGGTATCTCAGTTCGGTGTAGGTCGTTCGCTCCAAGCTGGGCTGT
ATGCACGAACCCCCCGTTCAGCCCGACCGCTGCGCCTTATCCGGTAACTATCGTCTTGAGTCCAACCCGG
TAAGACACGACTTATCGCCACTGGCAGCAGCCACTGGTAACAGGATTAGCAGAGCGAGGTATGTAGGCGG
TGCTACAGAGTTCTTGAAGTGGTGGCCTAACTACGGCTACACTAGAAGGACAGTATTTGGTATCTGCGCT
CTGCTGAAGCCAGTTACCTTCGGAAAAAGAGTTGGTAGCTCTTGATCCGGCAAACAAACCACCGCTGGTA
GCGGTGGTTTTTTTGTTTGCAAGCAGCAGATTACGCGCAGAAAAAAAGGATCTCAAGAAGATCCTTTGAT
CTTTTCTACGGGGTCTGACGCTCAGTGGAACGAAAACTCACG
Features (pLannotate 1.2.2; 15 found; start..end, strand, type, name):
     77..121     +  promoter       T5 promoter: bacteriophage T5 promoter for E. coli RNA polymerase, with embedded lac operator
    129..145     +  protein_bind   lac operator: The lac repressor binds to the lac operator to inhibit transcription in E. coli. This inhibition can be relieved by adding lactose or isopropyl-β-D-thiogalactopyranoside (IPTG). lac repressor encoded by lacI
    263..279     +  CDS            TEV site (fragment): tobacco etch virus (TEV) protease recognition and cleavage site
    284..568     +  CDS            SUMO1 (fragment): SUMO1_ORYSJ - Also known as SMT3, SUM1. Experimental evidence at protein level: Swiss-Prot protein existence level 1. Ubiquitin-like protein which can be covalently attached to target lysines as a monomer. Does not seem to be involved in protein degradation and may function as an antagonist of ubiquitin in the degradation process (By similarity). From Oryza sativa subsp. japonica (Rice).
   1674..1768    +  terminator     lambda t0 terminator: transcription terminator from phage lambda
   1827..2642    +  CDS            KanR: aminoglycoside phosphotransferase; aph(3')-Ia; confers resistance to kanamycin in bacteria or G418 (Geneticin®) in eukaryotes
   2652..2796    +  CDS            CmR (fragment): chloramphenicol acetyltransferase; cat; confers resistance to chloramphenicol
   2861..2947    +  terminator     rrnB T1 terminator: Escherichia coli rrnB; transcription terminator T1 from the E. coli rrnB gene
   2970..2987    -  promoter       tet promoter (fragment): E. coli promoter for tetracycline efflux protein gene
   3006..3027    -  protein_bind   CAP binding site: CAP binding activates transcription in the presence of cAMP. E. coli catabolite activator protein
   3040..4122    -  CDS            lacI: lac repressor; lacI; The lac repressor binds to the lac operator to inhibit transcription in E. coli. This inhibition can be relieved by adding lactose or isopropyl-β-D-thiogalactopyranoside (IPTG).
   4123..4200    -  promoter       lacIq promoter: lacI (mutant); In the lacIq allele, a single base change in the promoter boosts expression of the lacI gene about 10-fold.
   4249..4290    +  CDS            rop (fragment): Rop protein, which maintains plasmids at low copy number; rop
   4392..4532    +  misc_feature   bom: basis of mobility region from pBR322
   4718..5306    -  rep_origin     ori: high-copy-number ColE1/pMB1/pBR322/pUC origin of replication
