[The description below was written by a language model from this plasmid's Addgene catalogue record and pLannotate feature annotations shown in this document.]
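Description:
Cys-3HB-SPYcatcher is a bacterial expression plasmid built on a pQE80 backbone for producing a synthetic recombinant protein in E. coli. It replicates from a high-copy ColE1/pMB1-type origin and is selected with kanamycin through an aph(3')-Ia KanR gene. A short chloramphenicol acetyltransferase fragment next to it appears to be a non-functional backbone remnant, as do the small rop and tet promoter fragments and the bom region.

Expression is driven by the bacteriophage T5 promoter, which is recognised by the host's own RNA polymerase and is controlled by lac operator sequences. The plasmid carries its own lacI gene under the stronger lacIq promoter, so transcription is tightly repressed until it is induced with IPTG, without relying on a particular host genotype. The open reading frame is followed by the lambda t0 terminator, and an rrnB T1 terminator lies further downstream.

According to the catalogue, the insert carries an N-terminal His-TEV-SUMO tag, which would allow affinity purification and later protease removal of the tag. The feature table picks up the TEV site and a SUMO-like domain, the latter matched by homology to a rice SUMO1 entry. It does not annotate the His tag or the Cys-3HB-SPYcatcher coding region itself, which presumably fills the unannotated stretch between the SUMO segment and the t0 terminator. The record does not define the components of the name, though SPYcatcher refers to the domain that forms a covalent bond with SpyTag-bearing partners. The stated purpose is to produce a protein used for functionalizing magnetic beads for MagIC-cryo-EM, a method for single-particle cryo-EM analysis performed directly on magnetic beads.
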