Addgene plasmid #214838: Cys-3HB-SPYcatcher
Purpose: This plasmid encodes a protein (Cys-3HB-SPYcatcher) that is used for generating functionalized magnetic beads for MagIC-cryo-EM, a method for single-particle cryo-EM analysis on magnetic beads.
Depositing lab: Hironori Funabiki. Depositing organization: Rockefeller University. Publication: MagIC-Cryo-EM, structural determination on magnetic beads for scarce macromolecules in heterogeneous samples. Arimura Y, Konishi HA, Funabiki H. eLife. 2025 May 20;13:RP103486. doi: 10.7554/eLife.103486. PubMed 40390365.
Backbone
  Vector backbone: pQE80
  Vector type: Bacterial Expression
Growth in bacteria
  Bacterial resistance: Kanamycin, 50 μg/mL
  Growth temperature: 37°C
  Growth strain: DH5alpha
  Copy number: High Copy
Gene/Insert
  Gene/Insert name: Cys-3HB-SPYcatcher
  Species: Synthetic
  Promoter: T5
  Tag / fusion protein: His-TEV-SUMO- (N terminal on insert)
  Cloning method: Gibson Cloning
  Sequencing primers: 5′ TTGGATTCTCACCAATAAAA
Terms and licenses: Academic/Nonprofit Terms; Industry Terms: Not Available to Industry
Depositor comments: Please visit https://doi.org/10.1101/2024.01.21.576499 for bioRxiv preprint.
How to cite: Cys-3HB-SPYcatcher was a gift from Hironori Funabiki (Addgene plasmid # 214838 ; http://n2t.net/addgene:214838 ; RRID:Addgene_214838)
